>Addgene plasmid #83687 | MSCV-6NBC-GFP-PGK-Puro-Barcode10 | depositor full sequence | sequence record 159806 | Full Sequence
TGAAAGACCCCACCTGTAGGTTTGGCAAGCTAGCTTAAGTAACGCCATTTTGCAAGGCATGGAAAATACA
TAACTGAGAATAGAGAAGTTCAGATCAAGGTTAGGAACAGAGAGACAGCAGAATATGGGCCAAACAGGAT
ATCTGTGGTAAGCAGTTCCTGCCCCGGCTCAGGGCCAAGAACAGATGGTCCCCAGATGCGGTCCCGCCCT
CAGCAGTTTCTAGAGAACCATCAGATGTTTCCAGGGTGCCCCAAGGACCTGAAATGACCCTGTGCCTTAT
TTGAACTAACCAATCAGTTCGCTTCTCGCTTCTGTTCGCGCGCTTCTGCTCCCCGAGCTCAATAAAAGAG
CCCACAACCCCTCACTCGGCGCGCCAGTCCTCCGATAGACTGCGTCGCCCGGGTACCCGTATTCCCAATA
AAGCCTCTTGCTGTTTGCATCCGAATCGTGGACTCGCTGATCCTTGGGAGGGTCTCCTCAGATTGATTGA
CTGCCCACCTCGGGGGTCTTTCATTTGGAGGTTCCACCGAGATTTGGAGACCCCTGCCCAGGGACCACCG
ACCCCCCCGCCGGGAGGTAAGCTGGCCAGCGGTCGTTTCGTGTCTGTCTCTGTCTTTGTGCGTGTTTGTG
CCGGCATCTAATGTTTGCGCCTGCGTCTGTACTAGTTAGCTAACTAGCTCTGTATCTGGCGGACCCGTGG
TGGAACTGACGAGTTCTGAACACCCGGCCGCAACCCTGGGAGACGTCCCAGGGACTTTGGGGGCCGTTTT
TGTGGCCCGACCTGAGGAAGGGAGTCGATGTGGAATCCGACCCCGTCAGGATATGTGGTTCTGGTAGGAG
ACGAGAACCTAAAACAGTTCCCGCCTCCGTCTGAATTTTTGCTTTCGGTTTGGAACCGAAGCCGCGCGTC
TTGTCTGCTGCAGCGCTGCAGCATCGTTCTGTGTTGTCTCTGTCTGACTGTGTTTCTGTATTTGTCTGAA
AATTAGGGCCAGACTGTTACCACTCCCTTAAGTTTGACCTTAGGTCACTGGAAAGATGTCGAGCGGATCG
CTCACAACCAGTCGGTAGATGTCAAGAAGAGACGTTGGGTTACCTTCTGCTCTGCAGAATGGCCAACCTT
TAACGTCGGATGGCCGCGAGACGGCACCTTTAACCGAGACCTCATCACCCAGGTTAAGATCAAGGTCTTT
TCACCTGGCCCGCATGGACACCCAGACCAGGTCCCCTACATCGTGACCTGGGAAGCCTTGGCTTTTGACC
CCCCTCCCTGGGTCAAGCCCTTTGTACACCCTAAGCCTCCGCCTCCTCTTCCTCCATCCGCCCCGTCTCT
CCCCCTTGAACCTCCTCGTTCGACCCCGCCTCGATCCTCCCTTTATCCAGCCCTCACTCCTTCTCTAGGC
GCCGGAATTAGATCCCTAGATCCACCATGGTGAGCAAGGGCGAGGAGCTGTTCACCGGGGTGGTGCCCAT
CCTGGTCGAGCTGGACGGCGACGTAAACGGCCACAAGTTCAGCGTGTCCGGCGAGGGCGAGGGCGATGCC
ACCTACGGCAAGCTGACCCTGAAGTTCATCTGCACCACCGGCAAGCTGCCCGTGCCCTGGCCCACCCTCG
TGACCACCCTGACCTACGGCGTGCAGTGCTTCAGCCGCTACCCCGACCACATGAAGCAGCACGACTTCTT
CAAGTCCGCCATGCCCGAAGGCTACGTCCAGGAGCGCACCATCTTCTTCAAGGACGACGGCAACTACAAG
ACCCGCGCCGAGGTGAAGTTCGAGGGCGACACCCTGGTGAACCGCATCGAGCTGAAGGGCATCGACTTCA
AGGAGGACGGCAACATCCTGGGGCACAAGCTGGAGTACAACTACAACAGCCACAACGTCTATATCATGGC
CGACAAGCAGAAGAACGGCATCAAGGTGAACTTCAAGATCCGCCACAACATCGAGGACGGCAGCGTGCAG
CTCGCCGACCACTACCAGCAGAACACCCCCATCGGCGACGGCCCCGTGCTGCTGCCCGACAACCACTACC
TGAGCACCCAGTCCGCCCTGAGCAAAGACCCCAACGAGAAGCGCGATCACATGGTCCTGCTGGAGTTCGT
GACCGCCGCCGGGATCACTCTCGGCATGGACGAGCTGTACAAGTAGCGGAGAATTCTACCGGGTAGGGGA
GGCGCTTTTCCCAAGGCAGTCTGGAGCATGCGCTTTAGCAGCCCCGCTGGGCACTTGGCGCTACACAAGT
GGCCTCTGGCCTCGCACACATTCCACATCCACCGGTAGGCGCCAACCGGCTCCGTTCTTTGGTGGCCCCT
TCGCGCCACCTTCTACTCCTCCCCTAGTCAGGAAGTTCCCCCCCGCCCCGCAGCTCGCGTCGTGCAGGAC
GTGACAAATGGAAGTAGCACGTCTCACTAGTCTCGTGCAGATGGACAGCACCGCTGAGCAATGGAAGCGG
GTAGGCCTTTGGGGCAGCGGCCAATAGCAGCTTTGCTCCTTCGCTTTCTGGGCTCAGAGGCTGGGAAGGG
GTGGGTCCGGGGGCGGGCTCAGGGGCGGGCTCAGGGGCGGGGCGGGCGCCCGAAGGTCCTCCGGAGGCCC
GGCATTCTGCACGCTTCAAAAGCGCACGTCTGCCGCGCTGTTCTCCTCTTCCTCATCTCCGGGCCTTTCG
ACCTGCAGCCCAAGCTTACCATGACCGAGTACAAGCCCACGGTGCGCCTCGCCACCCGCGACGACGTCCC
CAGGGCCGTACGCACCCTCGCCGCCGCGTTCGCCGACTACCCCGCCACGCGCCACACCGTCGATCCGGAC
CGCCACATCGAGCGGGTCACCGAGCTGCAAGAACTCTTCCTCACGCGCGTCGGGCTCGACATCGGCAAGG
TGTGGGTCGCGGACGACGGCGCCGCGGTGGCGGTCTGGACCACGCCGGAGAGCGTCGAAGCGGGGGCGGT
GTTCGCCGAGATCGGCCCGCGCATGGCCGAGTTGAGCGGTTCCCGGCTGGCCGCGCAGCAACAGATGGAA
GGCCTCCTGGCGCCGCACCGGCCCAAGGAGCCCGCGTGGTTCCTGGCCACCGTCGGCGTCTCGCCCGACC
ACCAGGGCAAGGGTCTGGGCAGCGCCGTCGTGCTCCCCGGAGTGGAGGCGGCCGAGCGCGCCGGGGTGCC
CGCCTTCCTGGAGACCTCCGCGCCCCGCAACCTCCCCTTCTACGAGCGGCTCGGCTTCACCGTCACCGCC
GACGTCGAGGTGCCCGAAGGACCGCGCACCTGGTGCATGACCCGCAAGCCCGGTGCCTGACGCCCGCCCC
ACGACCCGCAGCGCCCGACCGAAAGGAGCGCACGACCCCATGCATCGATAAAATAAAAGATTTTATTTAG
TCTCCAGAAAAAGGGGGGAATGAAAGACCCCACCTGTAGGTTTGGCAAGCTAGCTTAAGTAACGCCATTT
TGCAAGGCATGGAAAATACATAACTGAGAATAGAGAAGTTCAGATCAAGGTTAGGAACAGAGAGACAGCA
GAATATGGGCCAAACAGGATATCTGTGGTAAGCAGTTCCTGCCCCGGCTCAGGGCCAAGAACAGATGGTC
CCCAGATGCGGTCCCGCCCTCAGCAGTTTCTAGAGAACCATCAGATGTTTCCAGGGTGCCCCAAGGACCT
GAAATGACCCTGTGCCTTATTTGAACTAACCAATCAGTTCGCTTCTCGCTTCTGTTCGCGCGCTTCTGCT
CCCCGAGCTCAATAAAAGAGCCCACAACCCCTCACTCGGCGCGCCAGTCCTCCGATAGACTGCGTCGCCC
GGGTACCCGTGTATCCAATAAACCCTCTTGCAGTTGCATCCGACTTGTGGTCTCGCTGTTCCTTGGGAGG
GTCTCCTCTGAGTGATTGACTACCCGTCAGCGGGGGTCTTTCATGGGTAACAGTTTCTTGAAGTTGGAGA
ACAACATTCTGAGGGTAGGAGTCGAATATTAAGTAATCCTGACTCAATTAGCCACTGTTTTGAATCCACA
TACTCCAATACTCCTGAAATAGTTCATTATGGACAGCGCAGAAGAGCTGGGGAGAATTAATTCGTAATCA
TGGTCATAGCTGTTTCCTGTGTGAAATTGTTATCCGCTCACAATTCCACACAACATACGAGCCGGAAGCA
TAAAGTGTAAAGCCTGGGGTGCCTAATGAGTGAGCTAACTCACATTAATTGCGTTGCGCTCACTGCCCGC
TTTCCAGTCGGGAAACCTGTCGTGCCAGCTGCATTAATGAATCGGCCAACGCGCGGGGAGAGGCGGTTTG
CGTATTGGGCGCTCTTCCGCTTCCTCGCTCACTGACTCGCTGCGCTCGGTCGTTCGGCTGCGGCGAGCGG
TATCAGCTCACTCAAAGGCGGTAATACGGTTATCCACAGAATCAGGGGATAACGCAGGAAAGAACATGTG
AGCAAAAGGCCAGCAAAAGGCCAGGAACCGTAAAAAGGCCGCGTTGCTGGCGTTTTTCCATAGGCTCCGC
CCCCCTGACGAGCATCACAAAAATCGACGCTCAAGTCAGAGGTGGCGAAACCCGACAGGACTATAAAGAT
ACCAGGCGTTTCCCCCTGGAAGCTCCCTCGTGCGCTCTCCTGTTCCGACCCTGCCGCTTACCGGATACCT
GTCCGCCTTTCTCCCTTCGGGAAGCGTGGCGCTTTCTCATAGCTCACGCTGTAGGTATCTCAGTTCGGTG
TAGGTCGTTCGCTCCAAGCTGGGCTGTGTGCACGAACCCCCCGTTCAGCCCGACCGCTGCGCCTTATCCG
GTAACTATCGTCTTGAGTCCAACCCGGTAAGACACGACTTATCGCCACTGGCAGCAGCCACTGGTAACAG
GATTAGCAGAGCGAGGTATGTAGGCGGTGCTACAGAGTTCTTGAAGTGGTGGCCTAACTACGGCTACACT
AGAAGGACAGTATTTGGTATCTGCGCTCTGCTGAAGCCAGTTACCTTCGGAAAAAGAGTTGGTAGCTCTT
GATCCGGCAAACAAACCACCGCTGGTAGCGGTGGTTTTTTTGTTTGCAAGCAGCAGATTACGCGCAGAAA
AAAAGGATCTCAAGAAGATCCTTTGATCTTTTCTACGGGGTCTGACGCTCAGTGGAACGAAAACTCACGT
TAAGGGATTTTGGTCATGAGATTATCAAAAAGGATCTTCACCTAGATCCTTTTAAATTAAAAATGAAGTT
TTAAATCAATCTAAAGTATATATGAGTAAACTTGGTCTGACAGTTACCAATGCTTAATCAGTGAGGCACC
TATCTCAGCGATCTGTCTATTTCGTTCATCCATAGTTGCCTGACTCCCCGTCGTGTAGATAACTACGATA
CGGGAGGGCTTACCATCTGGCCCCAGTGCTGCAATGATACCGCGAGACCCACGCTCACCGGCTCCAGATT
TATCAGCAATAAACCAGCCAGCCGGAAGGGCCGAGCGCAGAAGTGGTCCTGCAACTTTATCCGCCTCCAT
CCAGTCTATTAATTGTTGCCGGGAAGCTAGAGTAAGTAGTTCGCCAGTTAATAGTTTGCGCAACGTTGTT
GCCATTGCTACAGGCATCGTGGTGTCACGCTCGTCGTTTGGTATGGCTTCATTCAGCTCCGGTTCCCAAC
GATCAAGGCGAGTTACATGATCCCCCATGTTGTGCAAAAAAGCGGTTAGCTCCTTCGGTCCTCCGATCGT
TGTCAGAAGTAAGTTGGCCGCAGTGTTATCACTCATGGTTATGGCAGCACTGCATAATTCTCTTACTGTC
ATGCCATCCGTAAGATGCTTTTCTGTGACTGGTGAGTACTCAACCAAGTCATTCTGAGAATAGTGTATGC
GGCGACCGAGTTGCTCTTGCCCGGCGTCAATACGGGATAATACCGCGCCACATAGCAGAACTTTAAAAGT
GCTCATCATTGGAAAACGTTCTTCGGGGCGAAAACTCTCAAGGATCTTACCGCTGTTGAGATCCAGTTCG
ATGTAACCCACTCGTGCACCCAACTGATCTTCAGCATCTTTTACTTTCACCAGCGTTTCTGGGTGAGCAA
AAACAGGAAGGCAAAATGCCGCAAAAAAGGGAATAAGGGCGACACGGAAATGTTGAATACTCATACTCTT
CCTTTTTCAATATTATTGAAGCATTTATCAGGGTTATTGTCTCATGAGCGGATACATATTTGAATGTATT
TAGAAAAATAAACAAATAGGGGTTCCGCGCACATTTCCCCGAAAAGTGCCACCTGACGTCTAAGAAACCA
TTATTATCATGACATTAACCTATAAAAATAGGCGTATCACGAGGCCCTTTCGTCTCGCGCGTTTCGGTGA
TGACGGTGAAAACCTCTGACACATGCAGCTCCCGGAGACGGTCACAGCTTGTCTGTAAGCGGATGCCGGG
AGCAGACAAGCCCGTCAGGGCGCGTCAGCGGGTGTTGGCGGGTGTCGGGGCTGGCTTAACTATGCGGCAT
CAGAGCAGATTGTACTGAGAGTGCACCATATGCGGTGTGAAATACCGCACAGATGCGTAAGGAGAAAATA
CCGCATCAGGCGCCATTCGCCATTCAGGCTGCGCAACTGTTGGGAAGGGCGATCGGTGCGGGCCTCTTCG
CTATTACGCCAGCTGGCGAAAGGGGGATGTGCTGCAAGGCGATTAAGTTGGGTAACGCCAGGGTTTTCCC
AGTCACGACGTTGTAAAACGACGGCGCAAGGAATGGTGCATGCAAGGAGATGGCGCCCAACAGTCCCCCG
GCCACGGGGCCTGCCACCATACCCACGCCGAAACAAGCGCTCATGAGCCCGAAGTGGCGAGCCCGATCTT
CCCCATCGGTGATGTCGGCGATATAGGCGCCAGCAACCGCACCTGTGGCGCCGGTGATGCCGGCCACGAT
GCGTCCGGCGTAGAGGCGATTAGTCCAATTTGTTAAAGACAGGATATCAGTGGTCCAGGCTCTAGTTTTG
ACTCAACAATATCACCAGCTGAAGCCTATAGAGTACGAGCCATAGATAAAATAAAAGATTTTATTTAGTC
TCCAGAAAAAGGGGGGAA
Features (pLannotate 1.2.2; 19 found; start..end, strand, type, name):
    579..920     +  misc_feature   MESV Ψ: packaging signal of murine embryonic stem cell virus
    987..1403    +  CDS            gag (truncated): truncated Moloney murine leukemia virus (MMLV) gag gene lacking the start codon
   1427..2143    +  CDS            EGFP: EGFP is a basic (constitutively fluorescent) green fluorescent protein published in 1996, derived from Aequorea victoria. It is reported to be a rapidly-maturing weak dimer with moderate acid sensitivity.
   2161..2660    +  promoter       PGK promoter: mouse phosphoglycerate kinase 1 promoter
   2681..3280    +  CDS            PuroR: puromycin N-acetyltransferase; pac from Streptomyces alboniger; confers resistance to puromycin
   3380..3894    +  LTR            3' LTR: 3' long terminal repeat from murine embryonic stem cell virus
   4087..4103    -  protein_bind   lac operator: The lac repressor binds to the lac operator to inhibit transcription in E. coli. This inhibition can be relieved by adding lactose or isopropyl-β-D-thiogalactopyranoside (IPTG). lac repressor encoded by lacI
   4111..4141    -  promoter       lac promoter: promoter for the E. coli lac operon
   4156..4177    -  protein_bind   CAP binding site: CAP binding activates transcription in the presence of cAMP. E. coli catabolite activator protein
   4190..4282    -  CDS            lacI (fragment): lac repressor; lacI; The lac repressor binds to the lac operator to inhibit transcription in E. coli. This inhibition can be relieved by adding lactose or isopropyl-β-D-thiogalactopyranoside (IPTG).
   4465..5053    -  rep_origin     ori: high-copy-number ColE1/pMB1/pBR322/pUC origin of replication
   5224..6084    -  CDS            AmpR: β-lactamase; bla; confers resistance to ampicillin, carbenicillin, and related antibiotics
   6085..6189    -  promoter       AmpR promoter: bla
   6284..6319    +  CDS            rop (fragment): Rop protein, which maintains plasmids at low copy number; rop
   6421..6520    +  misc_feature   bom (fragment): basis of mobility region from pBR322
   6526..6675    -  CDS            lacZα (fragment): LacZα fragment of β-galactosidase; lacZ fragment
   6675..6876    -  CDS            TcR (fragment): tetracycline efflux protein; tet; confers resistance to tetracycline
   6877..6975    +  CDS            env (fragment): murine leukemia virus gPr80 envelope polyprotein precursor; env; proteolytically cleaved into gp70SU and p15TM subunits
   7017..515     +  LTR            5' LTR (across the origin): 5' long terminal repeat from murine embryonic stem cell virus
