[The description below was written by a language model from this plasmid's Addgene catalogue record and pLannotate feature annotations shown in this document.]
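Description:
MSCV-6NBC-GFP-PGK-Puro-Barcode10 is a gammaretroviral transfer vector built on the murine stem cell virus (MSCV) backbone, about 7.0 kb in size, designed to stably mark mammalian cells with a defined short DNA barcode. In bacteria it is maintained as a high-copy plasmid through a ColE1/pUC-type origin and selected with ampicillin via the β-lactamase gene. The remaining bacterial annotations (fragments of lacI, lacZα, rop, bom and the tetracycline resistance gene, plus a lac promoter/operator) are non-functional remnants of the backbone's cloning history.

The proviral region is flanked by 5′ and 3′ MESV-derived long terminal repeats and carries the Ψ packaging signal extended into a truncated, start-codon-less gag segment. Together these allow the transcript to be encapsidated when viral proteins are supplied in trans by a packaging cell line. Downstream, EGFP sits in the position driven by the 5′ LTR. An internal mouse PGK promoter then expresses puromycin N-acetyltransferase, so transduced cells can be both identified by green fluorescence and enriched by puromycin selection. The insert is a synthetic element, Barcode10, one specific member of a six-nucleotide ("6N") barcode series, cloned by restriction digestion between a BglII site that was destroyed and an EcoRI site that was retained. The barcode is too short to appear in the feature table, so its exact position is not annotated, although the name suggests it lies adjacent to the GFP cassette.

The recorded purpose is to generate individually barcoded cell line variants. Each vector in the series gives a heritable, integrated tag, so that differently labelled populations can be pooled and later distinguished by sequencing. The associated publication applied this to multiplexed in vivo small-molecule screening.
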