Addgene plasmid #83687: MSCV-6NBC-GFP-PGK-Puro-Barcode10
Purpose: individual 6N barcode to make barcoded cell line variants
Depositing lab: Monte Winslow. Depositing organization: Stanford University. Publication: An in vivo multiplexed small-molecule screening platform. Gruner BM, Schulze CJ, Yang D, Ogasawara D, Dix MM, Rogers ZN, Chuang CH, McFarland CD, Chiou SH, Brown JM, Cravatt BF, Bogyo M, Winslow MM. Nat Methods. 2016 Sep 12. doi: 10.1038/nmeth.3992. PubMed 27617390.
Backbone
  Vector backbone: MSCV
  Vector type: Retroviral
  Selectable markers: Puromycin
Growth in bacteria
  Bacterial resistance: Ampicillin, 100 μg/mL
  Growth temperature: 37°C
  Growth strain: DH5alpha
  Copy number: High Copy
Gene/Insert
  Gene/Insert name: Barcode10
  Species: Synthetic
  Cloning method: Restriction Enzyme; 5′ cloning site BglII (destroyed during cloning); 3′ cloning site EcoRI (not destroyed)
  Sequencing primers: 5′ CCCTTGAACCTCCTCGTTCGACC
Terms and licenses: Academic/Nonprofit Terms; Industry Terms: Not Available to Industry
How to cite: MSCV-6NBC-GFP-PGK-Puro-Barcode10 was a gift from Monte Winslow (Addgene plasmid # 83687 ; http://n2t.net/addgene:83687 ; RRID:Addgene_83687)
