>Addgene plasmid #83687 | MSCV-6NBC-GFP-PGK-Puro-Barcode10 | addgene partial sequence | sequence record 165142 | pLXSN5 5'-CCCTTGAACCTCCTCGTTCGACC-3'
CAGCCCTCACTCCTTCTCTAGGCGCCGGAATTAGATCCCTAGATCCACCATGGTGAGCAAGGGCGAGGAG
CTGTTCACCGGGGTGGTGCCCATCCTGGTCGAGCTGGACGGCGACGTAAACGGCCACAAGTTCAGCGTGT
CCGGCGAGGGCGAGGGCGATGCCACCTACGGCAAGCTGACCCTGAAGTTCATCTGCACCACCGGCAAGCT
GCCCGTGCCCTGGCCCACCCTCGTGACCACCCTGACCTACGGCGTGCAGTGCTTCAGCCGCTACCCCGAC
CACATGAAGCAGCACGACTTCTTCAAGTCCGCCATGCCCGAAGGCTACGTCCAGGAGCGCACCATCTTCT
TCAAGGACGACGGCAACTACAAGACCCGCGCCGAGGTGAAGTTCGAGGGCGACACCCTGGTGAACCGCAT
CGAGCTGAAGGGCATCGACTTCAAGGAGGACGGCAACATCCTGGGGCACAAGCTGGAGTACAACTACAAC
AGCCACAACGTCTATATCATGGCCGACAAGCAGAAGAACGGCATCAAGGTGAACTTCAAGATCCGCCACA
ACATCGAGGACGGCAGCGTGCAGCTCGCCGACCACTACCAGCAGAACACCCCCATCGGCGACGGCCCCGT
GCTGCTGCCCGACAACCACTACCTGAGCACCCAGTCCGCCCTGAGCAAAGACCCCAACGAGAAGCGCGAT
CACATGGTCCTGCTGGAGTTCGTGACCGCCGCCGGGATCACTCTCGGCATGGACGAGCTGTACAAGTAGC
GGAGAATTCTACCGGGTAGGGGAGGCGCTTTTCCCAAGGC
